>Addgene plasmid #182281 | pCDNA3_cAMPFIRE-H | addgene full sequence | sequence record 356416 | Addgene NGS Result
AAGCTTGCCGCCACCATGGCGGCCGCAATGGTGAGCAAGGGCGAGGAGCTGTTCACCGGGGTGGTGCCCA
TCCTGGTCGAGCTGGACGGCGACGTAAACGGCCACAAGTTCAGCGTGTCCGGCGAGGGCGAGGGCGATGC
CACCTACGGCAAGCTGACCCTGAAGTTCATCTGCACCACCGGCAAGCTGCCCGTGCCCTGGCCCACCCTC
GTGACCACCCTGTCCTGGGGCGTGCAGTGCTTCGCCCGCTACCCCGACCACATGAAGCAGCACGACTTCT
TCAAGTCCGCCATGCCCGAAGGCTACGTCCAGGAGCGCACCATCTTCTTCAAGGACGACGGCAACTACAA
GACCCGCGCCGAGGTGAAGTTCGAGGGCGACACCCTGGTGAACCGCATCGAGCTGAAGGGCATCGACTTC
AAGGAGGACGGCAACATCCTGGGGCACAAGCTGGAGTACAACTACTTTAGCGACAACGTCTATATCACCG
CCGACAAGCAGAAGAACGGCATCAAGGCCAACTTCAAGATCCGCCACAACATCGAGGACGGCGGCGTGCA
GCTCGCCGACCACTACCAGCAGAACACCCCCATCGGCGACGGCCCCGTGCTGCTGCCCGACAACCACTAC
CTGAGCACCCAGTCCAAGCTGAGCAAAGACCCCAACGAGAAGCGCGATCACATGGTCCTGCTGGAGTTCG
TGACCGCCGCCCGATATCAGCCCGTGGGAACTCATGAGATGGAGGAGGAGTTGGCCGAAGCTGTGGCCCT
GCTCTCCCAGCGGGGGCCTGACGCCCTGCTCACTGTGGCACTTCGAAAGCCCCCAGGTCAGCGCACGGAT
GAAGAGCTGGACCTCATCTTTGAGGAGCTGCTGCACATCAAGGCTGTGGCCCACCTCTCCAACTCGGTGA
AGCGAGAATTAGCGGCTGTTCTGCTCTTTGAACCACACAGCAAGGCAGGGACCGTGTTGTTCAGCCAGGG
GGACAAGGGCACTTCGTGGTACATTATCTGGAAGGGATCTGTCAACGTGGTGACCCATGGCAAGGGGCTG
GTCACCACCCTGCATGAGGGAGATGATTTTGGAGAGCTGGCTCTGGTGAATGATGCACCCCGGGCAGCCA
CCATCATCCTGCGAGAAGACAACTGTCATTTCCTGCGTGTGGACAAGCAGGACTTCAACCGTATCATCAA
GGATGTGGAGGCAAAGACCATGCGGCTGGAAGAACATGGCAAAGTGGTGCTGGTGCTGACAAGAGCCTCT
CAGGGCGCCGGCCCTTCCCGACCCCCAACCCCAGGCAGGAACCGGTATACAGTGATGTCTGGCACCCCAG
AGAAGATCCTAGAGCTTCTGTTGGAGGCCATGGGACCAGATTCCAGTGCTCATGACCCAACAGAGACATT
CCTCAGCGACTTCCTCCTGACCCACAGGGTCTTCATGCCCAGCGCCCAACTCTGCGCTGCCCTTCTGCAC
CACTTCCATGTGGAGCCTGCGGGTGGCAGCGAGCAGGAGCGCAGCACCTACGTCTGCAACAAGAGGCAGC
AGATCTTGCGGCTGGTCAGCCAGTGGGTGGCCCTGTATGGCTCCATGCTCCACACTGACCCTGTGGCCAC
CAGCTTCCTCCAGAAACTCTCAGACCTGGTGGGCAGGGACACCCGACTCAGCAACCTGCTGAGGGAGCAG
TGGCCAGAGAGGCGGCGATGCCACAGGTTGGAGAATGGCTGTGGGAATGCATCTCCTCAGATGAAGGCCC
GGAACTTGCCTGTTTGGCTCCCCAACCAGGACGAGCCCCTTCCTGGCAGCAGCTGTGCCATCCAAGTTGG
GGATAAAGTCCCCTATGACATCTGCCGGCCAGACCACTCAGTGTTGACCCTGCAGCTGCCTGTGACAGCC
TCCGTGAGAGAGGTGATGGCAGCGTTGGCCCAGGAGGATGGCTGGACCAAGGGGCAGGTGCTGGTGAAGG
TCAATTCTGCAGGTGATGCCATTGGCCTGCAGCCAGATGCCCGTGGTGTGGCCACATCTCTGGGGCTCAA
TGAGCGTCTCTTTGTTGTCAACCCACAGGAAGCGCATGAGCTGATCCCACACCCTGACCAGCTGGGGCCC
ACTGTGGGCTCTGCTGAGGGGCTGGACCTGGTGAGTGCCAAGGACCTGGCAGGCCAGCTGACGGACCACG
ACTGGAGCCTCTTCAACAGTATCCACCAGGTGGAGCTGATCCACTATGTGCTGGGCCCCCAGCATCTGCG
GGATGTCACCACCGCCAACCTGGAGCGCTTCATGCGCCGCTTCAATGAGCTGCAGTACTGGGTGGCCACC
GAGCTGTGTCTCTGCCCCGTGCCCGGCCCCCGGGCCCAGCTGCTCAGGAAGTTCATTAAGCTGGCGGCCC
ACCTCAAGGAGCAGAAGAATCTCAATTCCTTCTTTGCCGTCATGTTTGGCCTCAGCAACTCGGCCATCAG
CCGCCTAGCCCACACCTGGGAGCGGCTGCCCCACAAAGTCCGGAAGCTGTACTCCGCCCTCGAGAGGCTG
CTGGATCCCTCATGGAACCACCGGGTATACCGACTGGCCCTCGCCAAGCTCTCCCCTCCTGTCATCCCCT
TCATGCCCCTTCTTGCAGCAGACATGGCCGCCATTCATGAGGGAAACCACACACTAGTGGAGAATCTCAT
CAACTTTGAGAAGATGAGAATGATGGCCAGAGCCGCGCGGATGCTGCACCACTGCCGAAGCCACAACCCT
GTGCCTCTCTCACCACTCAGAAGCCGAGTTTCCCACCTCCACGAGGACAGCCAGGTGGCGAGGATTTCCA
CATGCTCGGAGCAGTCCCTGAGCACCCGGAGTCCAGCCAGCACCTGGGCTTATGTCCAGCAGCTGAAGGT
CATTGACAACCAGCGGGAACTCTCCCGCCTCTCCCGAGAGCTGGAGCCAGCTAGCGAGCTCATGGACGGC
GGCGTGCAGCTCGCCGACCACTACCAGCAGAACACCCCCATCGGCGACGGCCCCGTGCTGCTGCCCGACA
ACCACTACCTGAGCTACCAGTCCGCCCTGAGCAAAGACCCCAACGAGAAGCGCGATCACATGGTCCTGCT
GGAGTTCGTGACCGCCGCCGGGATCACTCTCGGCATGGACGAGCTGTACAAGGGTGGCAGCGGTGGCATG
GTGAGCAAGGGCGAGGAGCTGTTCACCGGGGTGGTGCCCATCCTGGTCGAGCTGGACGGCGACGTAAACG
GCCACAAGTTCAGCGTGTCCGGCGAGGGCGAGGGCGATGCCACCTACGGCAAGCTGACCCTGAAGCTGAT
CTGCACCACCGGCAAGCTGCCCGTGCCCTGGCCCACCCTCGTGACCACCCTGGGCTACGGCCTGCAGTGC
TTCGCCCGCTACCCCGACCACATGAAGCAGCACGACTTCTTCAAGTCCGCCATGCCCGAAGGCTACGTCC
AGGAGCGCACCATCTTCTTCAAGGACGACGGCAACTACAAGACCCGCGCCGAGGTGAAGTTCGAGGGCGA
CACCCTGGTGAACCGCATCGAGCTGAAGGGCATCGACTTCAAGGAGGACGGCAACATCCTGGGGCACAAG
CTGGAGTACAACTACAACAGCCACAACGTCTATATCACCGCCGACAAGCAGAAGAACGGCATCAAGGCCA
ACTTCAAGATCCGCCACAACATCGAGCCGAATTTTGTCTTCCTGATCGGCGCCGCAGGAATACTCTTCGT
ATCTAGCGAGCTCATGGACGGCGGCGTGCAGCTCGCCGACCACTACCAGCAGAACACCCCCATCGGCGAC
GGCCCCGTGCTGCTGCCCGACAACCACTACCTGAGCTACCAGTCCGCCCTGAGCAAAGACCCCAACGAGA
AGCGCGATCACATGGTCCTGCTGGAGTTCGTGACCGCCGCCGGGATCACTCTCGGCATGGACGAGCTGTA
CAAGGGTGGCAGCGGTGGCATGGTGAGCAAGGGCGAGGAGCTGTTCACCGGGGTGGTGCCCATCCTGGTC
GAGCTGGACGGCGACGTAAACGGCCACAAGTTCAGCGTGTCCGGCGAGGGCGAGGGCGATGCCACCTACG
GCAAGCTGACCCTGAAGCTGATCTGCACCACCGGCAAGCTGCCCGTGCCCTGGCCCACCCTCGTGACCAC
CCTGGGCTACGGCCTGCAGTGCTTCGCCCGCTACCCCGACCACATGAAGCAGCACGACTTCTTCAAGTCC
GCCATGCCCGAAGGCTACGTCCAGGAGCGCACCATCTTCTTCAAGGACGACGGCAACTACAAGACCCGCG
CCGAGGTGAAGTTCGAGGGCGACACCCTGGTGAACCGCATCGAGCTGAAGGGCATCGACTTCAAGGAGGA
CGGCAACATCCTGGGGCACAAGCTGGAGTACAACTACAACAGCCACAACGTCTATATCACCGCCGACAAG
CAGAAGAACGGCATCAAGGCCAACTTCAAGATCCGCCACAACATCGAGCCGAATTCCCTCGAGGTTAACG
CGGCGCGCCTCTAATCTAGAGGGCCCTATTCTATAGTGTCACCTAAATGCTAGAGCTCGCTGATCAGCCT
CGACTGTGCCTTCTAGTTGCCAGCCATCTGTTGTTTGCCCCTCCCCCGTGCCTTCCTTGACCCTGGAAGG
TGCCACTCCCACTGTCCTTTCCTAATAAAATGAGGAAATTGCATCGCATTGTCTGAGTAGGTGTCATTCT
ATTCTGGGGGGTGGGGTGGGGCAGGACAGCAAGGGGGAGGATTGGGAAGACAATAGCAGGCATGCTGGGG
ATGCGGTGGGCTCTATGGCTTCTGAGGCGGAAAGAACCAGCTGGGGCTCTAGGGGGTATCCCC
[124 nt withheld, positions 4824-4947]
C
[91 nt withheld, positions 4949-5039]
A
[49 nt withheld, positions 5041-5089]
CCTTTGACGTTGGAGTCCACGTTCTTT
[37 nt withheld, positions 5117-5153]
ACCCTATCTCGGTCTATTCTTTTGATTTATAAGGGATTTTGCCGATTTCGGCCTATTGGTTAAAAAATGA
GCTGATTTAACAAAAATTTAACGCGAATTAATTCTGTGGAATGTGTGTCAGTTAGGGTGTGGAAAGTCCC
CAGGCTCCCCAGCAGGCAGAAGTATGCAAAGCATGCATCTCAATTAGTCAGCAACCAGGTGTGGAAAGTC
CCCAGGCTCCCCAGCAGGCAGAAGTATGCAAAGCATGCATCTCAATTAGTCAGCAACCATAGTCCCGCCC
CTAACTCCGCCCATCCCGCCCCTAACTCCGCCCAGTTCCGCCCATTCTCCGCCCCATGGCTGACTAATTT
TTTTTATTTATGCAGAGGCCGAGGCCGCCTCTGCCTCTGAGCTATTCCAGAAGTAGTGAGGAGGCTTTTT
TGGAGGCCTAGGCTTTTGCAAAAAGCTCCCGGGAGCTTGTATATCCATTTTCGGATCTGATCAAGAGACA
GGATGAGGATCGTTTCGCATGATTGAACAAGATGGATTGCACGCAGGTTCTCCGGCCGCTTGGGTGGAGA
GGCTATTCGGCTATGACTGGGCACAACAGACAATCGGCTGCTCTGATGCCGCCGTGTTCCGGCTGTCAGC
GCAGGGGCGCCCGGTTCTTTTTGTCAAGACCGACCTGTCCGGTGCCCTGAATGAACTGCAGGACGAGGCA
GCGCGGCTATCGTGGCTGGCCACGACGGGCGTTCCTTGCGCAGCTGTGCTCGACGTTGTCACTGAAGCGG
GAAGGGACTGGCTGCTATTGGGCGAAGTGTCGGGGCAGGATCTCCTGTCATCTCACCTTGCTCCTGCCGA
GAAAGTATCCATCATGGCTGATGCAATGCGGCGGCTGCATACGCTTGATCCGGCTACCTGCCCATTCGAC
CACCAAGCGAAACATCGCATCGAGCGAGCACGTACTCGGATGGAAGCCGGTCTTGTCGATCAGGATGATC
TGGACGAAGAGCATCAGGGGCTCGCGCCAGCCGAACTGTTCGCCAGGCTCAAGGCGCGCATGCCCGACGG
CGAGGATCTCGTCGTGACCCATGGCGATGCCTGCTTGCCGAATATCATGGTGGAAAATGGCCGCTTTTCT
GGATTCATCGACTGTGGCCGGCTGGGTGTGGCGGACCGCTATCAGGACATAGCGTTGGCTACCCGTGATA
TTGCTGAAGAGCTTGGCGGCGAATGGGCTGACCGCTTCCTCGTGCTTTACGGTATCGCCGCTCCCGATTC
GCAGCGCATCGCCTTCTATCGCCTTCTTGACGAGTTCTTCTGAGCGGGACTCTGGGGTTCGAAATGACCG
ACCAAGCGACGCCCAACCTGCCATCACGAGATTTCGATTCCACCGCCGCCTTCTATGAAAGGTTGGGCTT
CGGAATCGTTTTCCGGGACGCCGGCTGGATGATCCTCCAGCGCGGGGATCTCATGCTGGAGTTCTTCGCC
CACCCCAACTTGTTTATTGCAGCTTATAATGGTTACAAATAAAGCAATAGCATCACAAATTTCACAAATA
AAGCATTTTTTTCACTGCATTCTAGTTGTGGTTTGTCCAAACTCATCAATGTATCTTATCATGTCTGTAT
ACCGTCGACCTCTAGCTAGAGCTTGGCGTAATCATGGTCATAGCTGTTTCCTGTGTGAAATTGTTATCCG
CTCACAATTCCACACAACATACGAGCCGGAAGCATAAAGTGTAAAGCCTGGGGTGCCTAATGAGTGAGCT
AACTCACATTAATTGCGTTGCGCTCACTGCCCGCTTTCCAGTCGGGAAACCTGTCGTGCCAGCTGCATTA
ATGAATCGGCCAACGCGCGGGGAGAGGCGGTTTGCGTATTGGGCGCTCTTCCGCTTCCTCGCTCACTGAC
TCGCTGCGCTCGGTCGTTCGGCTGCGGCGAGCGGTATCAGCTCACTCAAAGGCGGTAATACGGTTATCCA
CAGAATCAGGGGATAACGCAGGAAAGAACATGTGAGCAAAAGGCCAGCAAAAGGCCAGGAACCGTAAAAA
GGCCGCGTTGCTGGCGTTTTTCCATAGGCTCCGCCCCCCTGACGAGCATCACAAAAATCGACGCTCAAGT
CAGAGGTGGCGAAACCCGACAGGACTATAAAGATACCAGGCGTTTCCCCCTGGAAGCTCCCTCGTGCGCT
CTCCTGTTCCGACCCTGCCGCTTACCGGATACCTGTCCGCCTTTCTCCCTTCGGGAAGCGTGGCGCTTTC
TCATAGCTCACGCTGTAGGTATCTCAGTTCGGTGTAGGTCGTTCGCTCCAAGCTGGGCTGTGTGCACGAA
CCCCCCGTTCAGCCCGACCGCTGCGCCTTATCCGGTAACTATCGTCTTGAGTCCAACCCGGTAAGACACG
ACTTATCGCCACTGGCAGCAGCCACTGGTAACAGGATTAGCAGAGCGAGGTATGTAGGCGGTGCTACAGA
GTTCTTGAAGTGGTGGCCTAACTACGGCTACACTAGAAGAACAGTATTTGGTATCTGCGCTCTGCTGAAG
CCAGTTACCTTCGGAAAAAGAGTTGGTAGCTCTTGATCCGGCAAACAAACCACCGCTGGTAGCGGTGGTT
TTTTTGTTTGCAAGCAGCAGATTACGCGCAGAAAAAAAGGATCTCAAGAAGATCCTTTGATCTTTTCTAC
GGGGTCTGACGCTCAGTGGAACGAAAACTCACGTTAAGGGATTTTGGTCATGAGATTATCAAAAAGGATC
TTCACCTAGATCCTTTTAAATTAAAAATGAAGTTTTAAATCAATCTAAAGTATATATGAGTAAACTTGGT
CTGACAGTTACCAATGCTTAATCAGTGAGGCACCTATCTCAGCGATCTGTCTATTTCGTTCATCCATAGT
TGCCTGACTCCCCGTCGTGTAGATAACTACGATACGGGAGGGCTTACCATCTGGCCCCAGTGCTGCAATG
ATACCGCGAGACCCACGCTCACCGGCTCCAGATTTATCAGCAATAAACCAGCCAGCCGGAAGGGCCGAGC
GCAGAAGTGGTCCTGCAACTTTATCCGCCTCCATCCAGTCTATTAATTGTTGCCGGGAAGCTAGAGTAAG
TAGTTCGCCAGTTAATAGTTTGCGCAACGTTGTTGCCATTGCTACAGGCATCGTGGTGTCACGCTCGTCG
TTTGGTATGGCTTCATTCAGCTCCGGTTCCCAACGATCAAGGCGAGTTACATGATCCCCCATGTTGTGCA
AAAAAGCGGTTAGCTCCTTCGGTCCTCCGATCGTTGTCAGAAGTAAGTTGGCCGCAGTGTTATCACTCAT
GGTTATGGCAGCACTGCATAATTCTCTTACTGTCATGCCATCCGTAAGATGCTTTTCTGTGACTGGTGAG
TACTCAACCAAGTCATTCTGAGAATAGTGTATGCGGCGACCGAGTTGCTCTTGCCCGGCGTCAATACGGG
ATAATACCGCGCCACATAGCAGAACTTTAAAAGTGCTCATCATTGGAAAACGTTCTTCGGGGCGAAAACT
CTCAAGGATCTTACCGCTGTTGAGATCCAGTTCGATGTAACCCACTCGTGCACCCAACTGATCTTCAGCA
TCTTTTACTTTCACCAGCGTTTCTGGGTGAGCAAAAACAGGAAGGCAAAATGCCGCAAAAAAGGGAATAA
GGGCGACACGGAAATGTTGAATACTCATACTCTTCCTTTTTCAATATTATTGAAGCATTTATCAGGGTTA
TTGTCTCATGAGCGGATACATATTTGAATGTATTTAGAAAAATAAACAAATAGGGGTTCCGCGCACATTT
CCCCGAAAAGTGCCACCTGACGTCGACGGATCGGGAGATCTCCCGATCCCCTATGGTGCACTCTCAGTAC
AATCTGCTCTGATGCCGCATAGTTAAGCCAGTATCTGCTCCCTGCTTGTGTGTTGGAGGTCGCTGAGTAG
TGCGCGAGCAAAATTTAAGCTACAACAAGGCAAGGCTTGACCGACAATTGCATGAAGAATCTGCTTAGGG
TTAGGCGTTTTGCGCTGCTTCGCGATGTACGGGCCAGATATACGCGTTGACATTGATTATTGACTAGTTA
TTAATAGTAATCAATTACGGGGTCATTAGTTCATAGCCCATATATGGAGTTCCGCGTTACATAACTTACG
GTAAATGGCCCGCCTGGCTGACCGCCCAACGACCCCCGCCCATTGACGTCAATAATGACGTATGTTCCCA
TAGTAACGCCAATAGGGACTTTCCATTGACGTCAATGGGTGGAGTATTTACGGTAAACTGCCCACTTGGC
AGTACATCAAGTGTATCATATGCCAAGTACGCCCCCTATTGACGTCAATGACGGTAAATGGCCCGCCTGG
CATTATGCCCAGTACATGACCTTATGGGACTTTCCTACTTGGCAGTACATCTACGTATTAGTCATCGCTA
TTACCATGGTGATGCGGTTTTGGCAGTACATCAATGGGCGTGGATAGCGGTTTGACTCACGGGGATTTCC
AAGTCTCCACCCCATTGACGTCAATGGGAGTTTGTTTTGGCACCAAAATCAACGGGACTTTCCAAAATGT
CGTAACAACTCCGCCCCATTGACGCAAATGGGCGGTAGGCGTGTACGGTGGGAGGTCTATATAAGCAGAG
CTCTCTGGCTAACTAGAGAACCCACTGCTTACTGGCTTATCGAAATTAATACGACTCACTATAGGGAGAC
CC
Features (pLannotate 1.2.2; 24 found; start..end, strand, type, name):
     34..747     +  CDS            W1C: W1C is a basic (constitutively fluorescent) cyan fluorescent protein published in 1998, derived from Aequorea victoria.
    718..2919    +  CDS            RAPGEF3 (fragment): RPGF3_HUMAN - Also known as CGEF1, EPAC, EPAC1. Experimental evidence at protein level: Swiss-Prot protein existence level 1. Guanine nucleotide exchange factor (GEF) for RAP1A and RAP2A small GTPases that is activated by binding cAMP. Through simultaneous binding of PDE3B to RAPGEF3 and PIK3R6 is assembled in a signaling complex in which it activates the PI3K gamma complex and which is involved in angiogenesis. Plays a role in the modulation of the cAMP- induced dynamic control of endothelial barrier function through a pathway that is independent on Rho-mediated signaling. Required for the ac
   2932..3666    +  CDS            cp173Venus: circularly permuted form of the Venus yellow fluorescent protein (Nagai et al., 2004) efficient FRET acceptor for CFP
   3724..4458    +  CDS            cp173Venus: circularly permuted form of the Venus yellow fluorescent protein (Nagai et al., 2004) efficient FRET acceptor for CFP
   4510..4528    -  promoter       SP6 promoter: promoter for bacteriophage SP6 RNA polymerase
   4554..4778    +  polyA_signal   bGH poly(A) signal: bovine growth hormone polyadenylation signal
   4782..4803    +  promoter       SV40 promoter (fragment): SV40 enhancer and early promoter
   4824..5252    +  rep_origin     f1 ori (sequence partly withheld): f1 bacteriophage origin of replication; arrow indicates direction of (+) strand synthesis
   5266..5595    +  promoter       SV40 promoter: SV40 enhancer and early promoter
   5662..6456    +  CDS            NeoR/KanR: aminoglycoside phosphotransferase from Tn5; aph(3')-II (or nptII); confers resistance to neomycin, kanamycin, and G418 (Geneticin®)
   6477..6635    +  CDS            ble (fragment): BLE_KLEPN - Experimental evidence at protein level: Swiss-Prot protein existence level 1. Binding protein with a strong affinity to the bleomycin family of antibiotics. Binds to CL990; an antimitotic-antibiotic compound. From Klebsiella pneumoniae.
   6630..6751    +  polyA_signal   SV40 poly(A) signal: SV40 polyadenylation signal
   6824..6840    -  protein_bind   lac operator: The lac repressor binds to the lac operator to inhibit transcription in E. coli. This inhibition can be relieved by adding lactose or isopropyl-β-D-thiogalactopyranoside (IPTG). lac repressor encoded by lacI
   6848..6878    -  promoter       lac promoter: promoter for the E. coli lac operon
   6893..6914    -  protein_bind   CAP binding site: CAP binding activates transcription in the presence of cAMP. E. coli catabolite activator protein
   6927..7019    -  CDS            lacI (fragment): lac repressor; lacI; The lac repressor binds to the lac operator to inhibit transcription in E. coli. This inhibition can be relieved by adding lactose or isopropyl-β-D-thiogalactopyranoside (IPTG).
   7202..7790    -  rep_origin     ori: high-copy-number ColE1/pMB1/pBR322/pUC origin of replication
   7961..8821    -  CDS            AmpR: β-lactamase; bla; confers resistance to ampicillin, carbenicillin, and related antibiotics
   8822..8926    -  promoter       AmpR promoter: bla
   8985..9037    -  misc_feature   bom (fragment): basis of mobility region from pBR322
   9192..9571    +  enhancer       CMV enhancer: human cytomegalovirus immediate early enhancer
   9572..9775    +  promoter       CMV promoter: human cytomegalovirus (CMV) immediate early promoter
   9771..9804    +  LTR            5' LTR (truncated) (fragment): truncated 5' long terminal repeat (LTR) from HIV-1
   9820..9838    +  promoter       T7 promoter: promoter for bacteriophage T7 RNA polymerase
