[The description below was written by a language model from this plasmid's Addgene catalogue record and pLannotate feature annotations shown in this document.]
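Description:
pCDNA3_cAMPFIRE-H is a mammalian expression plasmid of about 9.8 kb, built on the pCDNA3 backbone, that encodes the synthetic, genetically encoded cAMP sensor cAMPFIRE-H. It is propagated in E. coli through a high-copy ColE1/pUC-type origin and selected with ampicillin via the β-lactamase gene. An f1 origin is also present. For mammalian cells the backbone carries an SV40 early promoter driving NeoR/KanR, followed by an SV40 poly(A) signal, which would allow G418 selection of stable transfectants.

The sensor open reading frame sits downstream of the human CMV immediate-early enhancer and promoter and a T7 promoter. It is terminated by the bovine growth hormone polyadenylation signal, with an SP6 promoter on the opposite strand just before it. According to the annotation, the coding region begins with an Aequorea-derived cyan fluorescent protein. This is followed by a large fragment of human RAPGEF3 (Epac1), a cAMP-activated guanine nucleotide exchange factor, and then by two tandem copies of circularly permuted Venus (cp173Venus), annotated as an efficient FRET acceptor for CFP. This layout matches an Epac-based FRET reporter, in which cAMP binding changes the Epac conformation and so alters energy transfer between the cyan donor and the yellow acceptors. The record does not state which mutations distinguish the "H" variant from other sensors in the family.

Several short annotated fragments (ble, lacI, bom, an HIV-1 LTR piece and a partial SV40 promoter) are most likely backbone remnants or partial similarity matches rather than functional elements. The associated publication title indicates that the sensor family was developed for population and subcellular imaging of cAMP, and this plasmid provides CMV-driven expression of it in transfected mammalian cells.
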