Addgene plasmid #182281: pCDNA3_cAMPFIRE-H
Purpose: Mammalian expression of the cAMP sensor cAMPFIRE-H under a CMV promotor.
Depositing lab: Haining Zhong. Depositing organization: Oregon Health & Science University. Publication: Sensitive genetically encoded sensors for population and subcellular imaging of cAMP in vivo. Massengill CI, Bayless-Edwards L, Ceballos CC, Cebul ER, Cahill J, Bharadwaj A, Wilson E, Qin M, Whorton MR, Baconguis I, Ye B, Mao T, Zhong H. Nat Methods. 2022 Nov;19(11):1461-1471. doi: 10.1038/s41592-022-01646-5. Epub 2022 Oct 27. PubMed 36303019.
Backbone
  Vector backbone: pCDNA3
  Backbone size w/o insert (bp): 5428
  Total vector size (bp): 9846
  Vector type: Mammalian Expression
Growth in bacteria
  Bacterial resistance: Ampicillin, 100 μg/mL
  Growth temperature: 37°C
  Growth strain: DH5alpha
  Copy number: High Copy
Gene/Insert
  Gene/Insert name: cAMPFIRE-H (cAMP sensor)
  Species: Synthetic
Terms and licenses: Academic/Nonprofit Terms; Industry Terms: Not Available to Industry
Depositor comments: Please visit https://doi.org/10.1101/2021.08.27.457999 for bioRxiv preprint.
How to cite: pCDNA3_cAMPFIRE-H was a gift from Haining Zhong (Addgene plasmid # 182281 ; http://n2t.net/addgene:182281 ; RRID:Addgene_182281)
